Addgene plasmid #154996: pcDNA-GFP-EBA175-Flag(P1424Q)
Purpose: Expresses N-terminally GFP-tagged and C-terminally Flag-tagged EBA175 P1424Q variant (residues 1284-1462) from pcDNA3.1
Depositing lab: Sinisa Urban. Depositing organization: Johns Hopkins University and School of Medicine. Publication: Designed Parasite-Selective Rhomboid Inhibitors Block Invasion and Clear Blood-Stage Malaria. Gandhi S, Baker RP, Cho S, Stanchev S, Strisovsky K, Urban S. Cell Chem Biol. 2020 Aug 31. pii: S2451-9456(20)30333-0. doi: 10.1016/j.chembiol.2020.08.011. PubMed 32888502.
Backbone
  Vector backbone: pcDNA3.1
  Backbone manufacturer: Invitrogen
  Backbone size w/o insert (bp): 5500
  Total vector size (bp): 6040
  Vector type: Mammalian Expression
Growth in bacteria
  Bacterial resistance: Ampicillin, 100 μg/mL
  Growth temperature: 37°C
  Growth strain: DH5alpha
  Copy number: High Copy
Gene/Insert
  Gene/Insert name: PfEBA175
  Species: Synthetic
  Insert size (bp): 537
  Mutation: P1424Q; insert codes for EBA175 residues 1284 to 1462
  Promoter: CMV
  Tag / fusion protein: signal peptide (residues 1 to 32) from TGF alpha (N terminal on insert); GFP (N terminal on insert); Flag (C terminal on insert)
  Cloning method: Restriction Enzyme; 5′ cloning site BamHI (not destroyed); 3′ cloning site NotI (not destroyed)
  Sequencing primers: 5′ T7 forward; 3′ BGH reverse
Terms and licenses: Academic/Nonprofit Terms; Industry Terms: Not Available to Industry
How to cite: pcDNA-GFP-EBA175-Flag(P1424Q) was a gift from Sinisa Urban (Addgene plasmid # 154996 ; http://n2t.net/addgene:154996 ; RRID:Addgene_154996)
