[The description below was written by a language model from this plasmid's Addgene catalogue record and pLannotate feature annotations shown in this document.]
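Description:
pcDNA-GFP-EBA175-Flag(P1424Q) is a mammalian expression plasmid built on the Invitrogen pcDNA3.1 backbone. It is maintained in E. coli through a high-copy ColE1/pUC-type origin and selected with ampicillin via the β-lactamase gene. The backbone also carries an f1 origin and an SV40 promoter-driven neomycin phosphotransferase cassette with an SV40 polyadenylation signal, which could in principle support G418 selection in mammalian cells. The catalogue lists a total size of about 6.0 kb, whereas the sequenced record is 6,785 nt. The catalogue figure probably omits the signal peptide and GFP portions of the fusion.

The payload is one open reading frame transcribed from the CMV immediate-early enhancer/promoter and terminated by the bovine growth hormone polyadenylation signal. An upstream T7 promoter doubles as a sequencing primer site. The frame opens with the signal peptide of human TGF-alpha (residues 1 to 32), which directs the protein into the secretory pathway. This is followed by EGFP, then a synthetic segment encoding residues 1284 to 1462 of the Plasmodium falciparum erythrocyte-binding antigen EBA175 with a P1424Q substitution, cloned between BamHI and NotI. A C-terminal Flag epitope is recorded in the catalogue, although the automated feature table does not annotate it separately.

Having tags at both ends allows each end of the chimeric protein to be detected independently. The associated publication concerns parasite-selective rhomboid protease inhibitors that block malaria invasion, which suggests the construct serves as a variant EBA175 substrate for cleavage assays in transfected mammalian cells. The record does not state the specific effect of the P1424Q mutation.
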