Features (pLannotate 1.2.2; 22 found; start..end, strand, type, name):
     28..80      -  misc_feature   bom (fragment): basis of mobility region from pBR322
    235..614     +  enhancer       CMV enhancer: human cytomegalovirus immediate early enhancer
    615..818     +  promoter       CMV promoter: human cytomegalovirus (CMV) immediate early promoter
    814..847     +  LTR            5' LTR (truncated) (fragment): truncated 5' long terminal repeat (LTR) from HIV-1
    863..881     +  promoter       T7 promoter: promoter for bacteriophage T7 RNA polymerase
    920..1009    +  CDS            TGFA (fragment): TGFA_HUMAN - Experimental evidence at protein level: Swiss-Prot protein existence level 1. TGF alpha is a mitogenic polypeptide that is able to bind to the EGF receptor/EGFR and to act synergistically with TGF beta to promote anchorage-independent cell proliferation in soft agar. From Homo sapiens (Human).
   1016..1732    +  CDS            EGFP: EGFP is a basic (constitutively fluorescent) green fluorescent protein published in 1996, derived from Aequorea victoria. It is reported to be a rapidly-maturing weak dimer with moderate acid sensitivity.
   1715..2188    +  CDS            EBA1_PLAFC (fragment): Experimental evidence at protein level: Swiss-Prot protein existence level 1. Binds to host erythrocytes; may act as bridge between erythrocytes and merozoites. From Plasmodium falciparum (isolate Camp / Malaysia).
   2382..2606    +  polyA_signal   bGH poly(A) signal: bovine growth hormone polyadenylation signal
   2610..2631    +  promoter       SV40 promoter (fragment): SV40 enhancer and early promoter
   2652..3080    +  rep_origin     f1 ori (sequence partly withheld): f1 bacteriophage origin of replication; arrow indicates direction of (+) strand synthesis
   3094..3423    +  promoter       SV40 promoter: SV40 enhancer and early promoter
   3490..4281    +  CDS            neo: KKA2_KLEPN - Also known as kan, nptII. Experimental evidence at protein level: Swiss-Prot protein existence level 1. Resistance to kanamycin, neomycin, paromomycin, ribostamycin, butirosin and gentamicin B. From Klebsiella pneumoniae.
   4305..4463    +  CDS            ble (fragment): BLE_KLEPN - Experimental evidence at protein level: Swiss-Prot protein existence level 1. Binding protein with a strong affinity to the bleomycin family of antibiotics. Binds to CL990; an antimitotic-antibiotic compound. From Klebsiella pneumoniae.
   4458..4579    +  polyA_signal   SV40 poly(A) signal: SV40 polyadenylation signal
   4652..4668    -  protein_bind   lac operator: The lac repressor binds to the lac operator to inhibit transcription in E. coli. This inhibition can be relieved by adding lactose or isopropyl-β-D-thiogalactopyranoside (IPTG). lac repressor encoded by lacI
   4676..4706    -  promoter       lac promoter: promoter for the E. coli lac operon
   4721..4742    -  protein_bind   CAP binding site: CAP binding activates transcription in the presence of cAMP. E. coli catabolite activator protein
   4755..4847    -  CDS            lacI (fragment): lac repressor; lacI; The lac repressor binds to the lac operator to inhibit transcription in E. coli. This inhibition can be relieved by adding lactose or isopropyl-β-D-thiogalactopyranoside (IPTG).
   5030..5618    -  rep_origin     ori: high-copy-number ColE1/pMB1/pBR322/pUC origin of replication
   5789..6649    -  CDS            AmpR: β-lactamase; bla; confers resistance to ampicillin, carbenicillin, and related antibiotics
   6650..6754    -  promoter       AmpR promoter: bla
>Addgene plasmid #154996 | pcDNA-GFP-EBA175-Flag(P1424Q) | addgene full sequence | sequence record 309950 | Addgene NGS Result
GACGGATCGGGAGATCTCCCGATCCCCTATGGTGCACTCTCAGTACAATCTGCTCTGATGCCGCATAGTT
AAGCCAGTATCTGCTCCCTGCTTGTGTGTTGGAGGTCGCTGAGTAGTGCGCGAGCAAAATTTAAGCTACA
ACAAGGCAAGGCTTGACCGACAATTGCATGAAGAATCTGCTTAGGGTTAGGCGTTTTGCGCTGCTTCGCG
ATGTACGGGCCAGATATACGCGTTGACATTGATTATTGACTAGTTATTAATAGTAATCAATTACGGGGTC
ATTAGTTCATAGCCCATATATGGAGTTCCGCGTTACATAACTTACGGTAAATGGCCCGCCTGGCTGACCG
CCCAACGACCCCCGCCCATTGACGTCAATAATGACGTATGTTCCCATAGTAACGCCAATAGGGACTTTCC
ATTGACGTCAATGGGTGGAGTATTTACGGTAAACTGCCCACTTGGCAGTACATCAAGTGTATCATATGCC
AAGTACGCCCCCTATTGACGTCAATGACGGTAAATGGCCCGCCTGGCATTATGCCCAGTACATGACCTTA
TGGGACTTTCCTACTTGGCAGTACATCTACGTATTAGTCATCGCTATTACCATGGTGATGCGGTTTTGGC
AGTACATCAATGGGCGTGGATAGCGGTTTGACTCACGGGGATTTCCAAGTCTCCACCCCATTGACGTCAA
TGGGAGTTTGTTTTGGCACCAAAATCAACGGGACTTTCCAAAATGTCGTAACAACTCCGCCCCATTGACG
CAAATGGGCGGTAGGCGTGTACGGTGGGAGGTCTATATAAGCAGAGCTCTCTGGCTAACTAGAGAACCCA
CTGCTTACTGGCTTATCGAAATTAATACGACTCACTATAGGGAGACCCAAGCTGGCTAGCGTTTAAACTT
AAGCTTACCATGGTCCCCTCGGCTGGACAGCTCGCCCTGTTCGCTCTGGGTATTGTGTTGGCTGCGTGCC
AGGCCTTGGAGAACAGCACGTCCCCGCTGCGTACGATGGTGAGCAAGGGCGAGGAGCTGTTCACCGGGGT
GGTGCCCATCCTGGTCGAGCTGGACGGCGACGTAAACGGCCACAAGTTCAGCGTGTCCGGCGAGGGCGAG
GGCGATGCCACCTACGGCAAGCTGACCCTGAAGTTCATCTGCACCACCGGCAAGCTGCCCGTGCCCTGGC
CCACCCTCGTGACCACCCTGACCTACGGCGTGCAGTGCTTCAGCCGCTACCCCGACCACATGAAGCAGCA
CGACTTCTTCAAGTCCGCCATGCCCGAAGGCTACGTCCAGGAGCGCACCATCTTCTTCAAGGACGACGGC
AACTACAAGACCCGCGCCGAGGTGAAGTTCGAGGGCGACACCCTGGTGAACCGCATCGAGCTGAAGGGCA
TCGACTTCAAGGAGGACGGCAACATCCTGGGGCACAAGCTGGAGTACAACTACAACAGCCACAACGTCTA
TATCATGGCCGACAAGCAGAAGAACGGCATCAAGGTGAACTTCAAGATCCGCCACAACATCGAGGACGGC
AGCGTGCAGCTCGCCGACCACTACCAGCAGAACACCCCCATCGGCGACGGCCCCGTGCTGCTGCCCGACA
ACCACTACCTGAGCACCCAGTCCGCCCTGAGCAAAGACCCCAACGAGAAGCGCGATCACATGGTCCTGCT
GGAGTTCGTGACCGCCGCCGGGATCACTCTCGGCATGGACGAGCTGTACAAGTCCGGCCGGACTCAGGGA
GCAGAATTCTCAGGATCCCATAGCCATCATGGTAATCGTCAGGATCGTGGTGGTAATAGCGGTAATGTGC
TGAATATGCGCAGCAACAATAACAACTTCAACAATATCCCGAGCCGCTATAATCTGTATGATAAGAAACT
GGATCTGGATCTGTATGAAAATCGCAATGATAGCACCACCAAAGAACTGATTAAAAAACTGGCCGAGATC
AATAAGTGCGAAAATGAAATTAGCGTGAAATATTGCGATCACATGATTCATGAAGAAATTCCGCTGAAAA
CCTGCACCAAAGAAAAGACCCGTAATCTGTGTTGTGCAGTGAGCGATTATTGCATGAGCTATTTTACCTA
TGATAGCGAAGAATATTACAACTGCACCAAACGCGAATTTGATGATCCGAGCTATACCTGCTTTCGTAAA
GAGGCATTTAGCAGCATGCAGTATTATGCCGGTGCCGGTGTTCTGTTCATCATTCTGGTGATTCTGGGTG
CAAGCCAGGCAAAATATCAGCGCCTGGAGAAAATCAACAAGAACAAGATTGAGAAAAACGTGAATGATTA
CAAGGACGATGACGATAAGTAGGCGGCCGCATAATCTAGAGGGCCCGTTTAAACCCGCTGATCAGCCTCG
ACTGTGCCTTCTAGTTGCCAGCCATCTGTTGTTTGCCCCTCCCCCGTGCCTTCCTTGACCCTGGAAGGTG
CCACTCCCACTGTCCTTTCCTAATAAAATGAGGAAATTGCATCGCATTGTCTGAGTAGGTGTCATTCTAT
TCTGGGGGGTGGGGTGGGGCAGGACAGCAAGGGGGAGGATTGGGAAGACAATAGCAGGCATGCTGGGGAT
GCGGTGGGCTCTATGGCTTCTGAGGCGGAAAGAACCAGCTGGGGCTCTAGGGGGTATCCCC
[124 nt withheld, positions 2652-2775]
C
[91 nt withheld, positions 2777-2867]
A
[49 nt withheld, positions 2869-2917]
CCTTTGACGTTGGAGTCCACGTTCTTT
[37 nt withheld, positions 2945-2981]
ACCCTATCTCGGTCTATTCTTTTGATTTATAAGGGATTTTGCCGATTTCGGCCTATTGGTTAAAAAATGA
GCTGATTTAACAAAAATTTAACGCGAATTAATTCTGTGGAATGTGTGTCAGTTAGGGTGTGGAAAGTCCC
CAGGCTCCCCAGCAGGCAGAAGTATGCAAAGCATGCATCTCAATTAGTCAGCAACCAGGTGTGGAAAGTC
CCCAGGCTCCCCAGCAGGCAGAAGTATGCAAAGCATGCATCTCAATTAGTCAGCAACCATAGTCCCGCCC
CTAACTCCGCCCATCCCGCCCCTAACTCCGCCCAGTTCCGCCCATTCTCCGCCCCATGGCTGACTAATTT
TTTTTATTTATGCAGAGGCCGAGGCCGCCTCTGCCTCTGAGCTATTCCAGAAGTAGTGAGGAGGCTTTTT
TGGAGGCCTAGGCTTTTGCAAAAAGCTCCCGGGAGCTTGTATATCCATTTTCGGATCTGATCAAGAGACA
GGATGAGGATCGTTTCGCATGATTGAACAAGATGGATTGCACGCAGGTTCTCCGGCCGCTTGGGTGGAGA
GGCTATTCGGCTATGACTGGGCACAACAGACAATCGGCTGCTCTGATGCCGCCGTGTTCCGGCTGTCAGC
GCAGGGGCGCCCGGTTCTTTTTGTCAAGACCGACCTGTCCGGTGCCCTGAATGAACTGCAGGACGAGGCA
GCGCGGCTATCGTGGCTGGCCACGACGGGCGTTCCTTGCGCAGCTGTGCTCGACGTTGTCACTGAAGCGG
GAAGGGACTGGCTGCTATTGGGCGAAGTGCCGGGGCAGGATCTCCTGTCATCTCACCTTGCTCCTGCCGA
GAAAGTATCCATCATGGCTGATGCAATGCGGCGGCTGCATACGCTTGATCCGGCTACCTGCCCATTCGAC
CACCAAGCGAAACATCGCATCGAGCGAGCACGTACTCGGATGGAAGCCGGTCTTGTCGATCAGGATGATC
TGGACGAAGAGCATCAGGGGCTCGCGCCAGCCGAACTGTTCGCCAGGCTCAAGGCGCGCATGCCCGACGG
CGAGGATCTCGTCGTGACCCATGGCGATGCCTGCTTGCCGAATATCATGGTGGAAAATGGCCGCTTTTCT
GGATTCATCGACTGTGGCCGGCTGGGTGTGGCGGACCGCTATCAGGACATAGCGTTGGCTACCCGTGATA
TTGCTGAAGAGCTTGGCGGCGAATGGGCTGACCGCTTCCTCGTGCTTTACGGTATCGCCGCTCCCGATTC
GCAGCGCATCGCCTTCTATCGCCTTCTTGACGAGTTCTTCTGAGCGGGACTCTGGGGTTCGAAATGACCG
ACCAAGCGACGCCCAACCTGCCATCACGAGATTTCGATTCCACCGCCGCCTTCTATGAAAGGTTGGGCTT
CGGAATCGTTTTCCGGGACGCCGGCTGGATGATCCTCCAGCGCGGGGATCTCATGCTGGAGTTCTTCGCC
CACCCCAACTTGTTTATTGCAGCTTATAATGGTTACAAATAAAGCAATAGCATCACAAATTTCACAAATA
AAGCATTTTTTTCACTGCATTCTAGTTGTGGTTTGTCCAAACTCATCAATGTATCTTATCATGTCTGTAT
ACCGTCGACCTCTAGCTAGAGCTTGGCGTAATCATGGTCATAGCTGTTTCCTGTGTGAAATTGTTATCCG
CTCACAATTCCACACAACATACGAGCCGGAAGCATAAAGTGTAAAGCCTGGGGTGCCTAATGAGTGAGCT
AACTCACATTAATTGCGTTGCGCTCACTGCCCGCTTTCCAGTCGGGAAACCTGTCGTGCCAGCTGCATTA
ATGAATCGGCCAACGCGCGGGGAGAGGCGGTTTGCGTATTGGGCGCTCTTCCGCTTCCTCGCTCACTGAC
TCGCTGCGCTCGGTCGTTCGGCTGCGGCGAGCGGTATCAGCTCACTCAAAGGCGGTAATACGGTTATCCA
CAGAATCAGGGGATAACGCAGGAAAGAACATGTGAGCAAAAGGCCAGCAAAAGGCCAGGAACCGTAAAAA
GGCCGCGTTGCTGGCGTTTTTCCATAGGCTCCGCCCCCCTGACGAGCATCACAAAAATCGACGCTCAAGT
CAGAGGTGGCGAAACCCGACAGGACTATAAAGATACCAGGCGTTTCCCCCTGGAAGCTCCCTCGTGCGCT
CTCCTGTTCCGACCCTGCCGCTTACCGGATACCTGTCCGCCTTTCTCCCTTCGGGAAGCGTGGCGCTTTC
TCATAGCTCACGCTGTAGGTATCTCAGTTCGGTGTAGGTCGTTCGCTCCAAGCTGGGCTGTGTGCACGAA
CCCCCCGTTCAGCCCGACCGCTGCGCCTTATCCGGTAACTATCGTCTTGAGTCCAACCCGGTAAGACACG
ACTTATCGCCACTGGCAGCAGCCACTGGTAACAGGATTAGCAGAGCGAGGTATGTAGGCGGTGCTACAGA
GTTCTTGAAGTGGTGGCCTAACTACGGCTACACTAGAAGAACAGTATTTGGTATCTGCGCTCTGCTGAAG
CCAGTTACCTTCGGAAAAAGAGTTGGTAGCTCTTGATCCGGCAAACAAACCACCGCTGGTAGCGGTGGTT
TTTTTGTTTGCAAGCAGCAGATTACGCGCAGAAAAAAAGGATCTCAAGAAGATCCTTTGATCTTTTCTAC
GGGGTCTGACGCTCAGTGGAACGAAAACTCACGTTAAGGGATTTTGGTCATGAGATTATCAAAAAGGATC
TTCACCTAGATCCTTTTAAATTAAAAATGAAGTTTTAAATCAATCTAAAGTATATATGAGTAAACTTGGT
CTGACAGTTACCAATGCTTAATCAGTGAGGCACCTATCTCAGCGATCTGTCTATTTCGTTCATCCATAGT
TGCCTGACTCCCCGTCGTGTAGATAACTACGATACGGGAGGGCTTACCATCTGGCCCCAGTGCTGCAATG
ATACCGCGAGACCCACGCTCACCGGCTCCAGATTTATCAGCAATAAACCAGCCAGCCGGAAGGGCCGAGC
GCAGAAGTGGTCCTGCAACTTTATCCGCCTCCATCCAGTCTATTAATTGTTGCCGGGAAGCTAGAGTAAG
TAGTTCGCCAGTTAATAGTTTGCGCAACGTTGTTGCCATTGCTACAGGCATCGTGGTGTCACGCTCGTCG
TTTGGTATGGCTTCATTCAGCTCCGGTTCCCAACGATCAAGGCGAGTTACATGATCCCCCATGTTGTGCA
AAAAAGCGGTTAGCTCCTTCGGTCCTCCGATCGTTGTCAGAAGTAAGTTGGCCGCAGTGTTATCACTCAT
GGTTATGGCAGCACTGCATAATTCTCTTACTGTCATGCCATCCGTAAGATGCTTTTCTGTGACTGGTGAG
TACTCAACCAAGTCATTCTGAGAATAGTGTATGCGGCGACCGAGTTGCTCTTGCCCGGCGTCAATACGGG
ATAATACCGCGCCACATAGCAGAACTTTAAAAGTGCTCATCATTGGAAAACGTTCTTCGGGGCGAAAACT
CTCAAGGATCTTACCGCTGTTGAGATCCAGTTCGATGTAACCCACTCGTGCACCCAACTGATCTTCAGCA
TCTTTTACTTTCACCAGCGTTTCTGGGTGAGCAAAAACAGGAAGGCAAAATGCCGCAAAAAAGGGAATAA
GGGCGACACGGAAATGTTGAATACTCATACTCTTCCTTTTTCAATATTATTGAAGCATTTATCAGGGTTA
TTGTCTCATGAGCGGATACATATTTGAATGTATTTAGAAAAATAAACAAATAGGGGTTCCGCGCACATTT
CCCCGAAAAGTGCCACCTGACGTC
